>Addgene plasmid #209742 | pAB228p | addgene full sequence | sequence record 446697 | Addgene NGS Result
AAACGTCCTAGAAGATGCCAGGAGGATACTTAGCAGAGAGACAATAAGGCCGGAGCGAAGCCGTTTTTCC
ATAGGCTCCGCCCCCCTGACGAACATCACGAAATCTGACGCTCAAATCAGTGGTGGCGAAACCCGACAGG
ACTATAAAGATACCAGGCGTTTCCCCCTGATGGCTCCCTCTTGCGCTCTCCTGTTCCCGTCCTGCGGCGT
CCGTGTTGTGGTGGAGGCTTTACCCAAATCACCACGTCCCGTTCCGTGTAGACAGTTCGCTCCAAGCTGG
GCTGTGTGCAAGAACCCCCCGTTCAGCCCGACTGCTGCGCCTTATCCGGTAACTATCATCTTGAGTCCAA
CCCGGAAAGACACGACAAAACGCCACTGGCAGCAGCCATTGGTAACTGAGAATTAGTGGATTTAGATATC
GAGAGTCTTGAAGTGGTGGCCTAACAGAGGCTACACTGAAAGGACAGTATTTGGTATCTGCGCTCCACTA
AAGCCAGTTACCAGGTTAAGCAGTTCCCCAACTGACTTAACCTTCGATCAAACCGCCTCCCCAGGCGGTT
TTTTCGTTTACAGAGCAGGAGATTACGACGATCGTAAAAGGATCTCAAGAAGATCATTTACGGATTCCCG
ACACCAAAGAGGACATCCGGTTCACACTGGCTCACCTTCGGGTGGGCCTTTCTGCGTTTATATACTAGAG
AGAGAATATAAAAAGCCAGATTATTAATCCGGCTTTTTTATTATTTAGACTTAGGGACCCTGCGGCCGCC
ATTAATTCCTAATTTTTGTTGACACTCTATCATTGATAGAGTTATTTTACCACTCCCTATCAGTGATAGA
GAAAAGTGAAATGAATAAACCTGCAGGTGCAGTAAGGAGGAAAAAAAAATGGATAAAAAACCGTTGAACA
CCTTGATTTCTGCGACCGGTTTGTGGATGTCTCGTACCGGTACCATTCATAAAATTAAACATCATGAAGT
TTCTCGTTCTAAAATTTACATTGAAATGGCGTGTGGTGATCATTTGGTTGTTAACAACTCTCGTTCTTCT
CGTACCGCGCGTGCGTTGCGTCATCATAAATACCGTAAAACCTGTAAACGTTGTCGTGTTTCTGATGAAG
ATTTGAACAAATTCTTGACCAAAGCGAACGAAGATCAGACCTCTGTTAAAGTTAAAGTTGTTTCTGCGCC
GACCCGTACCAAAAAAGCGATGCCGAAATCTGTTGCGCGTGCGCCGAAACCGTTGGAAAACACCGAAGCG
GCGCAGGCGCAGCCGTCTGGTTCTAAATTCTCTCCGGCGATTCCGGTTTCTACCCAGGAATCTGTTTCTG
TTCCGGCGTCTGTTTCTACCTCTATTTCTTCTATTTCTACCGGTGCGACCGCGTCTGCGTTGGTTAAAGG
TAACACCAACCCGATTACCTCTATGTCTGCGCCGGTTCAGGCGTCTGCGCCGGCGTTGACCAAATCTCAG
ACCGATCGTTTGGAAGTTTTGTTGAACCCGAAAGATGAAATTTCTTTGAACTCTGGTAAACCGTTCCGTG
AATTGGAATCTGAATTGTTGTCTCGTCGTAAAAAAGATTTGCAGCAGATTTACGCGGAAGAACGTGAAAA
CTACTTGGGTAAATTGGAACGTGAAATTACCCGTTTCTTCGTTGATCGTGGTTTCTTGGAAATTAAATCT
CCGATTTTGATTCCGTTGGAATACATTGAACGTATGGGTATTGATAACGATACCGAATTGTCTAAACAGA
TTTTCCGTGTTGATAAAAACTTCTGTTTGCGTCCGATGTTGGCGCCGAACTTGTACAACTACTTGCGTAA
ATTGGATCGTGCGTTGCCGGATCCGATTAAAATTTTCGAAATTGGTCCGTGTTACCGTAAAGAATCTGAT
GGTAAAGAACATTTGGAAGAATTCACCATGTTGAACTTCTGTCAGATGGGTTCTGGTTGTACCCGTGAAA
ACTTGGAATCTATTATTACCGATTTCTTGAACCATTTGGGTATTGATTTCAAAATTGTTGGTGATTCTTG
TATGGTTTACGGTGATACCTTGGATGTTATGCATGGTGATTTGGAATTGTCTTCTGCGGTTGTTGGTCCG
ATTCCGTTGGATCGTGAATGGGGTATTGATAAACCGTGGATTGGTGCGGGTTTCGGTTTGGAACGTTTGT
TGAAAGTTAAACATGATTTCAAAAACATTAAACGTGCGGCGCGTTCTGAATCTTACTACAACGGTATTTC
TACCAACTTGTAAACTTAATTAACGGCACTCCTCAGCTGTAACCAACTCACTGGCTCACCTTCACGGGTG
AGCCTTTCTTCGCGCAGAAAGGCCCACCCGAAGGTGAGCCAGTGTGATTACATTTATGCCCATGGCGTTT
AACCTTTCTGCCAAATCTGGTAAGAGTAGTTAATGTTAGACGCGAAATCCTGGGTGAAAACCGGACGGAA
GTTAGACGGAATTTCCGGGAAGTAAACATCACCTTCCGGTTCAATATCAATGGTAGAAATATGCAAGGTA
TCAACCTGATCAATCAAAGATTTGTAAATTTCACCACCACCAGAAACAATAACATGATCGGTAATTTTTT
TCAAGTTGGTCAACGCATCTTTAATAGACGGGAAAATCAAAACGTTTTCGTTATCAGAGGTGAAAGAAGA
ACGGGTAACAACCGCGTATTTACGGTTCGGCAACGCACCCATAGAACCGAAGGTTTTACGACCAACCAAC
AACCACTGGTTGTAGGTAATCGCTTTGAACAACAACTGTTCACCTTTCGCAGACCACGGAATATCCGGAC
CGTTACCAATAACACCGTTTTTAGAAATCGCAACCATCAAAGACAATTTCATAATTCTTCCTCAGAGGTT
AACATTTTATTAGTAAGCATGCTCGTTTTGTCACCCGCTGATGCTTACCGTTAATTAATATAATCACTTG
TATTAAATAGACTTTCTCTAAAAATACAAGACACTCTGTTATTACAAATCGTGCGTGCCGTCTATCCTGC
TTGCAAGGCCAAATAGGGCCGT
Features (pLannotate 1.2.2; 7 found; start..end, strand, type, name):
      1..636     -  rep_origin     ColA ori: Plasmids containing the ColA origin of replication can be propagated in E. coli cells that contain additional plasmids with compatible origins.
    659..686     +  terminator     T7Te terminator: phage T7 early transcription terminator
    788..843     +  promoter       tetR/tetA promoters: tetR; overlapping promoters for bacterial tetR and tetA
    889..2250    +  CDS            pylS: PYLS_METMA - Experimental evidence at protein level: Swiss-Prot protein existence level 1. Catalyzes the attachment of pyrrolysine to tRNA(Pyl). Pyrrolysine is a lysine derivative encoded by the termination codon UAG. From Methanosarcina mazei (strain ATCC BAA-159 / DSM 3647 / Goe1 / Go1 / JCM 11833 / OCM 88) (Methanosarcina frisia).
   2293..2322    +  terminator     T3Te terminator: phage T3 early transcription terminator
   2323..2350    -  terminator     T7Te terminator: phage T7 early transcription terminator
   2382..2852    -  CDS            dhfrI: DYR1_ECOLX - Experimental evidence at protein level: Swiss-Prot protein existence level 1. Key enzyme in folate metabolism. Catalyzes an essential reaction for de novo glycine and purine synthesis, and for DNA precursor synthesis (By similarity). From Escherichia coli.
