[The description below was written by a language model from this plasmid's Addgene catalogue record and pLannotate feature annotations shown in this document.]
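Description:
pAB228p is a compact bacterial expression plasmid of about 3.0 kb, built on the depositor's own pAB228 backbone, that supplies wild-type Methanosarcina mazei pyrrolysyl-tRNA synthetase (MmPylRS) in E. coli. It replicates from a ColA origin, which is compatible with other common origin classes and so lets the plasmid coexist with additional plasmids in the same cell. The record lists its copy number as unknown. Selection is by trimethoprim resistance, conferred by a type I dihydrofolate reductase gene (dhfrI, labelled DHFR in the depositor's summary) encoded on the strand opposite the synthetase.

The payload is a single cassette in which the tetA promoter, annotated within the overlapping tetR/tetA promoter region, drives the roughly 1.36 kb pylS open reading frame through a ribosome-binding site the depositor calls SD8. No tetR gene appears in the feature table, so any repression of this promoter would have to come from the host or from another plasmid; the record does not specify this. Transcription of the synthetase is terminated by tandem T3Te and T7Te phage early terminators. An upstream terminator, named BBa_B0014 by the depositor and annotated in part as T7Te, insulates the cassette from read-through originating at the origin. No tRNA(Pyl) gene is annotated, so the cognate suppressor tRNA would have to be provided separately.

PylRS charges tRNA(Pyl) with pyrrolysine or related lysine analogues for decoding of the UAG stop codon. The associated publication concerns genetic code expansion without host genome modification, which suggests the plasmid serves as the wild-type synthetase component of a multi-plasmid system for noncanonical amino acid incorporation.
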