Addgene plasmid #209742: pAB228p
Purpose: ColA BBa_B0014 tetAp SD8 MmPylRS-[wt] T3Te-T7Te DHFR
Depositing lab: Ahmed Badran. Depositing organization: Scripps California (The Scripps Research Institute). Publication: Efficient genetic code expansion without host genome modifications. Costello A, Peterson AA, Lanster DL, Li Z, Carver GD, Badran AH. Nat Biotechnol. 2024 Sep 11. doi: 10.1038/s41587-024-02385-y. PubMed 39261591.
Backbone
  Vector backbone: pAB228
  Backbone manufacturer: self
  Backbone size w/o insert (bp): 1666
  Vector type: Bacterial Expression
Growth in bacteria
  Bacterial resistance: Trimethoprim, 50 μg/mL
  Growth temperature: 37°C
  Growth strain: DH5alpha
  Copy number: Unknown
Gene/Insert
  Gene/Insert name: MmPylRS
  Species: Synthetic
  Insert size (bp): 1365
Terms and licenses: Academic/Nonprofit Terms; Industry Terms: Not Available to Industry
Depositor comments: Please visit https://doi.org/10.1101/2024.05.15.594368 for bioRxiv preprint.
How to cite: pAB228p was a gift from Ahmed Badran (Addgene plasmid # 209742 ; http://n2t.net/addgene:209742 ; RRID:Addgene_209742)
